Addgene plasmid #163312: p8220 MSCV-Neo C-HA 18E7 R84S
Purpose: Expresses HPV18 E7 R84S
Depositing lab: Elizabeth White. Depositing organization: University of Pennsylvania. Publication: A Conserved Amino Acid in the C Terminus of Human Papillomavirus E7 Mediates Binding to PTPN14 and Repression of Epithelial Differentiation. Hatterschide J, Brantly AC, Grace M, Munger K, White EA. J Virol. 2020 Aug 17;94(17). pii: JVI.01024-20. doi: 10.1128/JVI.01024-20. Print 2020 Aug 17. PubMed 32581101.
Backbone
  Vector backbone: MSCV
  Vector type: Retroviral
  Selectable markers: Neomycin (select with G418)
Growth in bacteria
  Bacterial resistance: Ampicillin, 100 μg/mL
  Growth temperature: 37°C
  Growth strain: NEB Stable
  Copy number: High Copy
Gene/Insert
  Gene/Insert name: HPV18 E7 R84S
  Species: Human papillomavirus type 18
  Insert size (bp): 315
  Mutation: R84S
  Promoter: MSCV LTR
  Tag / fusion protein: HA (C terminal on insert)
  Cloning method: Gateway Cloning
  Sequencing primers: 5′ pLXSN
Terms and licenses: Academic/Nonprofit Terms; Industry Terms: Not Available to Industry
How to cite: p8220 MSCV-Neo C-HA 18E7 R84S was a gift from Elizabeth White (Addgene plasmid # 163312 ; http://n2t.net/addgene:163312 ; RRID:Addgene_163312)
