[The description below was written by a language model from this plasmid's Addgene catalogue record and pLannotate feature annotations shown in this document.]
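Description:
p8220 MSCV-Neo C-HA 18E7 R84S is a retroviral expression vector built on the murine stem cell virus (MSCV) backbone for stable delivery of a mutant human papillomavirus type 18 E7 oncoprotein into mammalian cells. In bacteria it is maintained as a high-copy plasmid through a ColE1/pUC-type origin and selected with ampicillin via the β-lactamase gene. The backbone also contains several non-functional remnants of earlier cloning vectors, including fragments of lacI, lacZα, rop, bom, the tetracycline resistance gene and MLV env.

The proviral region runs from the 5' LTR through the MESV Ψ packaging signal and a truncated, start-codon-deficient gag segment, which together allow efficient encapsidation of the genomic RNA when gag, pol and env are supplied in trans by packaging cells. Downstream lies the 315 bp HPV18 E7 open reading frame carrying the R84S substitution, flanked by attB1 and attB2 scars from Gateway recombination. It is transcribed from the MSCV LTR. The catalogue lists a C-terminal HA epitope tag on the insert, although the feature table does not annotate it separately. A short T7 promoter sits just upstream of the attB1 site. A mouse PGK promoter then drives the neomycin phosphotransferase gene, permitting G418 selection of transduced cells, and the 3' LTR closes the provirus.

The associated publication concerns a conserved C-terminal E7 residue that mediates binding to PTPN14 and repression of epithelial differentiation. The construct therefore appears suited to comparing this point mutant with wild-type E7 in stably transduced cells, with the HA tag available for detection or immunoprecipitation.
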