Features (pLannotate 1.2.2; 22 found; start..end, strand, type, name):
      1..19      +  promoter       T7 promoter: promoter for bacteriophage T7 RNA polymerase
     50..67      +  protein_bind   attB1 (fragment): mutant version of attB; core recombination site for the Gateway® BP reaction BP Clonase™
     76..390     +  CDS            E7: VE7_HPV18 - Experimental evidence at protein level: Swiss-Prot protein existence level 1. Plays a role in viral genome replication by driving entry of quiescent cells into the cell cycle. Stimulation of progression from G1 to S phase allows the virus to efficiently use the cellular DNA replicating machinery to achieve viral genome replication. E7 protein has both transforming and trans-activating activities. Induces the disassembly of the E2F1 transcription factor from RB1, with subsequent transcriptional activation of E2F1-regulated S-phase genes. Interferes with host histone deacetylation me
    395..412     -  protein_bind   attB2 (fragment): mutant version of attB; core recombination site for the Gateway® BP reaction BP Clonase™
    499..998     +  promoter       PGK promoter: mouse phosphoglycerate kinase 1 promoter
   1019..1813    +  CDS            NeoR/KanR: aminoglycoside phosphotransferase from Tn5; aph(3')-II (or nptII); confers resistance to neomycin, kanamycin, and G418 (Geneticin®)
   1892..2406    +  LTR            3' LTR: 3' long terminal repeat from murine embryonic stem cell virus
   2568..2584    -  protein_bind   lac operator: The lac repressor binds to the lac operator to inhibit transcription in E. coli. This inhibition can be relieved by adding lactose or isopropyl-β-D-thiogalactopyranoside (IPTG). lac repressor encoded by lacI
   2592..2622    -  promoter       lac promoter: promoter for the E. coli lac operon
   2637..2658    -  protein_bind   CAP binding site: CAP binding activates transcription in the presence of cAMP. E. coli catabolite activator protein
   2671..2763    -  CDS            lacI (fragment): lac repressor; lacI; The lac repressor binds to the lac operator to inhibit transcription in E. coli. This inhibition can be relieved by adding lactose or isopropyl-β-D-thiogalactopyranoside (IPTG).
   2946..3534    -  rep_origin     ori: high-copy-number ColE1/pMB1/pBR322/pUC origin of replication
   3705..4565    -  CDS            AmpR: β-lactamase; bla; confers resistance to ampicillin, carbenicillin, and related antibiotics
   4566..4670    -  promoter       AmpR promoter: bla
   4765..4800    +  CDS            rop (fragment): Rop protein, which maintains plasmids at low copy number; rop
   4902..5001    +  misc_feature   bom (fragment): basis of mobility region from pBR322
   5007..5156    -  CDS            lacZα (fragment): LacZα fragment of β-galactosidase; lacZ fragment
   5156..5357    -  CDS            TcR (fragment): tetracycline efflux protein; tet; confers resistance to tetracycline
   5358..5456    +  CDS            env (fragment): murine leukemia virus gPr80 envelope polyprotein precursor; env; proteolytically cleaved into gp70SU and p15TM subunits
   5498..6014    +  LTR            5' LTR: 5' long terminal repeat from murine embryonic stem cell virus
   6078..6419    +  misc_feature   MESV Ψ: packaging signal of murine embryonic stem cell virus
   6486..6902    +  CDS            gag (truncated): truncated Moloney murine leukemia virus (MMLV) gag gene lacking the start codon
>Addgene plasmid #163312 | p8220 MSCV-Neo C-HA 18E7 R84S | addgene full sequence | sequence record 320724 | Addgene NGS Result
TAATACGACTCACTATAGGGAGACCCAAGCTGGCTAGTTAAGCTATCAACAAGTTTGTACAAAAAAGTTG
GCACCATGCATGGACCTAAGGCAACATTGCAAGACATTGTATTGCATTTAGAGCCCCAAAATGAAATTCC
GGTTGACCTTCTATGTCACGAGCAATTAAGCGACTCAGAGGAAGAAAACGATGAAATAGATGGAGTTAAT
CATCAACATTTACCAGCCCGACGAGCCGAACCACAACGTCACACAATGTTGTGTATGTGTTGTAAGTGTG
AAGCCAGAATTGAGCTAGTAGTAGAAAGCTCAGCAGACGACCTTAGCGCATTCCAGCAGCTGTTTCTGAA
CACCCTGTCCTTTGTGTGTCCGTGGTGTGCATCCCAGCAGCCAACTTTCTTGTACAAAGTGGTTGATCTA
GAGGGCCCGCGGTTCGAACTCGAGTCGGCCGCTGGAGGATACCCCTACGACGTGCCCGACTACGCCTAGA
ATTCTACCGGGTAGGGGAGGCGCTTTTCCCAAGGCAGTCTGGAGCATGCGCTTTAGCAGCCCCGCTGGGC
ACTTGGCGCTACACAAGTGGCCTCTGGCCTCGCACACATTCCACATCCACCGGTAGGCGCCAACCGGCTC
CGTTCTTTGGTGGCCCCTTCGCGCCACCTTCTACTCCTCCCCTAGTCAGGAAGTTCCCCCCCGCCCCGCA
GCTCGCGTCGTGCAGGACGTGACAAATGGAAGTAGCACGTCTCACTAGTCTCGTGCAGATGGACAGCACC
GCTGAGCAATGGAAGCGGGTAGGCCTTTGGGGCAGCGGCCAATAGCAGCTTTGCTCCTTCGCTTTCTGGG
CTCAGAGGCTGGGAAGGGGTGGGTCCGGGGGCGGGCTCAGGGGCGGGCTCAGGGGCGGGGCGGGCGCCCG
AAGGTCCTCCGGAGGCCCGGCATTCTGCACGCTTCAAAAGCGCACGTCTGCCGCGCTGTTCTCCTCTTCC
TCATCTCCGGGCCTTTCGACCTGCAGCCCAAGCTTACCATGATTGAACAAGATGGATTGCACGCAGGTTC
TCCGGCCGCTTGGGTGGAGAGGCTATTCGGCTATGACTGGGCACAACAGACAATCGGCTGCTCTGATGCC
GCCGTGTTCCGGCTGTCAGCGCAGGGGCGCCCGGTTCTTTTTGTCAAGACCGACCTGTCCGGTGCCCTGA
ATGAACTGCAAGACGAGGCAGCGCGGCTATCGTGGCTGGCCACGACGGGCGTTCCTTGCGCAGCTGTGCT
CGACGTTGTCACTGAAGCGGGAAGGGACTGGCTGCTATTGGGCGAAGTGCCGGGGCAGGATCTCCTGTCA
TCTCACCTTGCTCCTGCCGAGAAAGTATCCATCATGGCTGATGCAATGCGGCGGCTGCATACGCTTGATC
CGGCTACCTGCCCATTCGACCACCAAGCGAAACATCGCATCGAGCGAGCACGTACTCGGATGGAAGCCGG
TCTTGTCGATCAGGATGATCTGGACGAAGAGCATCAGGGGCTCGCGCCAGCCGAACTGTTCGCCAGGCTC
AAGGCGAGCATGCCCGACGGCGAGGATCTCGTCGTGACCCATGGCGATGCCTGCTTGCCGAATATCATGG
TGGAAAATGGCCGCTTTTCTGGATTCATCGACTGTGGCCGGCTGGGTGTGGCGGACCGCTATCAGGACAT
AGCGTTGGCTACCCGTGATATTGCTGAAGAGCTTGGCGGCGAATGGGCTGACCGCTTCCTCGTGCTTTAC
GGTATCGCCGCTCCCGATTCGCAGCGCATCGCCTTCTATCGCCTTCTTGACGAGTTCTTCTGACGCCCGA
CCGAAAGGAGCGCACGACCCCATGCATCGATAAAATAAAAGATTTTATTTAGTCTCCAGAAAAAGGGGGG
AATGAAAGACCCCACCTGTAGGTTTGGCAAGCTAGCTTAAGTAACGCCATTTTGCAAGGCATGGAAAATA
CATAACTGAGAATAGAGAAGTTCAGATCAAGGTTAGGAACAGAGAGACAGCAGAATATGGGCCAAACAGG
ATATCTGTGGTAAGCAGTTCCTGCCCCGGCTCAGGGCCAAGAACAGATGGTCCCCAGATGCGGTCCCGCC
CTCAGCAGTTTCTAGAGAACCATCAGATGTTTCCAGGGTGCCCCAAGGACCTGAAATGACCCTGTGCCTT
ATTTGAACTAACCAATCAGTTCGCTTCTCGCTTCTGTTCGCGCGCTTCTGCTCCCCGAGCTCAATAAAAG
AGCCCACAACCCCTCACTCGGCGCGCCAGTCCTCCGATAGACTGCGTCGCCCGGGTACCCGTGTATCCAA
TAAACCCTCTTGCAGTTGCATCCGACTTGTGGTCTCGCTGTTCCTTGGGAGGGTCTCCTCTGAGTGATTG
ACTACCCGTCAGCGGGGGTCTTTCATGGGTAACAGTTTCTTGAAGTTGGAGAACAACATTCTGAGGGTAG
GAGTCGAATATTAAGTAATCCTGACTCAATTAGCCACTGTTTTGAATCCACATACTCCAATACTCCTGAA
ATAGTTCATTATGGACAGCGCAGAAAGAGCTGGGGAGAATTGTGAAATTGTTATCCGCTCACAATTCCAC
ACAACATACGAGCCGGAAGCATAAAGTGTAAAGCCTGGGGTGCCTAATGAGTGAGCTAACTCACATTAAT
TGCGTTGCGCTCACTGCCCGCTTTCCAGTCGGGAAACCTGTCGTGCCAGCTGCATTAATGAATCGGCCAA
CGCGCGGGGAGAGGCGGTTTGCGTATTGGGCGCTCTTCCGCTTCCTCGCTCACTGACTCGCTGCGCTCGG
TCGTTCGGCTGCGGCGAGCGGTATCAGCTCACTCAAAGGCGGTAATACGGTTATCCACAGAATCAGGGGA
TAACGCAGGAAAGAACATGTGAGCAAAAGGCCAGCAAAAGGCCAGGAACCGTAAAAAGGCCGCGTTGCTG
GCGTTTTTCCATAGGCTCCGCCCCCCTGACGAGCATCACAAAAATCGACGCTCAAGTCAGAGGTGGCGAA
ACCCGACAGGACTATAAAGATACCAGGCGTTTCCCCTTGGAAGCTCCCTCGTGCGCTCTCCTGTTCCGAC
CCTGCCGCTTACCGGATACCTGTCCGCCTTTCTCCCTTCGGGAAGCGTGGCGCTTTCTCATAGCTCACGC
TGTAGGTATCTCAGTTCGGTGTAGGTCGTTCGCTCCAAGCTGGGCTGTGTGCACGAACCCCCCGTTCAGC
CCGACCGCTGCGCCTTATCCGGTAACTATCGTCTTGAGTCCAACCCGGTAAGACACGACTTATCGCCACT
GGCAGCAGCCACTGGTAACAGGATTAGCAGAGCGAGGTATGTAGGCGGTGCTACAGAGTTCTTGAAGTGG
TGGCCTAACTACGGCTACACTAGAAGAACAGTATTTGGTATCTGCGCTCTGCTGAAGCCAGTTACCTTCG
GAAAAAGAGTTGGTAGCTCTTGATCCGGCAAACAAACCACCGCTGGTAGCGGTGGTTTTTTTGTTTGCAA
GCAGCAGATTACGCGCAGAAAAAAAGGATCTCAAGAAGATCCTTTGATCTTTTCTACGGGGTCTGACGCT
CAGTGGAACGAAAACTCACGTTAAGGGATTTTGGTCATGAGATTATCAAAAAGGATCTTCACCTAGATCC
TTTTAAATTAAAAATGAAGTTTTAAATCAATCTAAAGTATATATGAGTAAACTTGGTCTGACAGTTACCA
ATGCTTAATCAGTGAGGCACCTATCTCAGCGATCTGTCTATTTCGTTCATCCATAGTTGCCTGACTCCCC
GTCGTGTAGATAACTACGATACGGGAGGGCTTACCATCTGGCCCCAGTGCTGCAATGATACCGCGAGACC
CACGCTCACCGGCTCCAGATTTATCAGCAATAAACCAGCCAGCCGGAAGGGCCGAGCGCAGAAGTGGTCC
TGCAACTTTATCCGCCTCCATCCAGTCTATTAATTGTTGCCGGGAAGCTAGAGTAAGTAGTTCGCCAGTT
AATAGTTTGCGCAACGTTGTTGCCATTGCTACAGGCATCGTGGTGTCACGCTCGTCGTTTGGTATGGCTT
CATTCAGCTCCGGTTCCCAACGATCAAGGCGAGTTACATGATCCCCCATGTTGTGCAAAAAAGCGGTTAG
CTCCTTCGGTCCTCCGATCGTTGTCAGAAGTAAGTTGGCCGCAGTGTTATCACTCATGGTTATGGCAGCA
CTGCATAATTCTCTTACTGTCATGCCATCCGTAAGATGCTTTTCTGTGACTGGTGAGTACTCAACCAAGT
CATTCTGAGAATAGTGTATGCGGCGACCGAGTTGCTCTTGCCCGGCGTCAATACGGGATAATACCGCGCC
ACATAGCAGAACTTTAAAAGTGCTCATCATTGGAAAACGTTCTTCGGGGCGAAAACTCTCAAGGATCTTA
CCGCTGTTGAGATCCAGTTCGATGTAACCCACTCGTGCACCCAACTGATCTTCAGCATCTTTTACTTTCA
CCAGCGTTTCTGGGTGAGCAAAAACAGGAAGGCAAAATGCCGCAAAAAAGGGAATAAGGGCGACACGGAA
ATGTTGAATACTCATACTCTTCCTTTTTCAATATTATTGAAGCATTTATCAGGGTTATTGTCTCATGAGC
GGATACATATTTGAATGTATTTAGAAAAATAAACAAATAGGGGTTCCGCGCACATTTCCCCGAAAAGTGC
CACCTGACGTCTAAGAAACCATTATTATCATGACATTAACCTATAAAAATAGGCGTATCACGAGGCCCTT
TCGTCTCGCGCGTTTCGGTGATGACGGTGAAAACCTCTGACACATGCAGCTCCCGGAGACGGTCACAGCT
TGTCTGTAAGCGGATGCCGGGAGCAGACAAGCCCGTCAGGGCGCGTCAGCGGGTGTTGGCGGGTGTCGGG
GCTGGCTTAACTATGCGGCATCAGAGCAGATTGTACTGAGAGTGCACCATATGCGGTGTGAAATACCGCA
CAGATGCGTAAGGAGAAAATACCGCATCAGGCGCCATTCGCCATTCAGGCTGCGCAACTGTTGGGAAGGG
CGATCGGTGCGGGCCTCTTCGCTATTACGCCAGCTGGCGAAAGGGGGATGTGCTGCAAGGCGATTAAGTT
GGGTAACGCCAGGGTTTTCCCAGTCACGACGTTGTAAAACGACGGCGCAAGGAATGGTGCATGCAAGGAG
ATGGCGCCCAACAGTCCCCCGGCCACGGGGCCTGCCACCATACCCACGCCGAAACAAGCGCTCATGAGCC
CGAAGTGGCGAGCCCGATCTTCCCCATCGGTGATGTCGGCGATATAGGCGCCAGCAACCGCACCTGTGGC
GCCGGTGATGCCGGCCACGATGCGTCCGGCGTAGAGGCGATTAGTCCAATTTGTTAAAGACAGGATATCA
GTGGTCCAGGCTCTAGTTTTGACTCAACAATATCACCAGCTGAAGCCTATAGAGTACGAGCCATAGATAA
AATAAAAGATTTTATTTAGTCTCCAGAAAAAGGGGGGAATGAAAGACCCCACCTGTAGGTTTGGCAAGCT
AGCTTAAGTAACGCCATTTTGCAAGGCATGGAAAATACATAACTGAGAATAGAGAAGTTCAGATCAAGGT
TAGGAACAGAGAGACAGCAGAATATGGGCCAAACAGGATATCTGTGGTAAGCAGTTCCTGCCCCGGCTCA
GGGCCAAGAACAGATGGTCCCCAGATGCGGTCCCGCCCTCAGCAGTTTCTAGAGAACCATCAGATGTTTC
CAGGGTGCCCCAAGGACCTGAAATGACCCTGTGCCTTATTTGAACTAACCAATCAGTTCGCTTCTCGCTT
CTGTTCGCGCGCTTCTGCTCCCCGAGCTCAATAAAAGAGCCCACAACCCCTCACTCGGCGCGCCAGTCCT
CCGATAGACTGCGTCGCCCGGGTACCCGTATTCCCAATAAAGCCTCTTGCTGTTTGCATCCGAATCGTGG
ACTCGCTGATCCTTGGGAGGGTCTCCTCAGATTGATTGACTGCCCACCTCGGGGGTCTTTCATTTGGAGG
TTCCACCGAGATTTGGAGACCCCTGCCCAGGGACCACCGACCCCCCCGCCGGGAGGTAAGCTGGCCAGCG
GTCGTTTCGTGTCTGTCTCTGTCTTTGTGCGTGTTTGTGCCGGCATCTAATGTTTGCGCCTGCGTCTGTA
CTAGTTAGCTAACTAGCTCTGTATCTGGCGGACCCGTGGTGGAACTGACGAGTTCTGAACACCCGGCCGC
AACCCTGGGAGACGTCCCAGGGACTTTGGGGGCCGTTTTTGTGGCCCGACCTGAGGAAGGGAGTCGATGT
GGAATCCGACCCCGTCAGGATATGTGGTTCTGGTAGGAGACGAGAACCTAAAACAGTTCCCGCCTCCGTC
TGAATTTTTGCTTTCGGTTTGGAACCGAAGCCGCGCGTCTTGTCTGCTGCAGCGCTGCAGCATCGTTCTG
TGTTGTCTCTGTCTGACTGTGTTTCTGTATTTGTCTGAAAATTAGGGCCAGACTGTTACCACTCCCTTAA
GTTTGACCTTAGGTCACTGGAAAGATGTCGAGCGGATCGCTCACAACCAGTCGGTAGATGTCAAGAAGAG
ACGTTGGGTTACCTTCTGCTCTGCAGAATGGCCAACCTTTAACGTCGGATGGCCGCGAGACGGCACCTTT
AACCGAGACCTCATCACCCAGGTTAAGATCAAGGTCTTTTCACCTGGCCCGCATGGACACCCAGACCAGG
TCCCCTACATCGTGACCTGGGAAGCCTTGGCTTTTGACCCCCCTCCCTGGGTCAAGCCCTTTGTACACCC
TAAGCCTCCGCCTCCTCTTCCTCCATCCGCCCCGTCTCTCCCCCTTGAACCTCCTCGTTCGACCCCGCCT
CGATCCTCCCTTTATCCAGCCCTCACTCCTTCTCTAGGCGCCGGAATTAGATC
